Addgene plasmid #75993: ROS1 gRNA (BRDN0001147358)
Purpose: 3rd generation lentiviral gRNA plasmid targeting human ROS1
Depositing lab: John Doench & David Root. Depositing organization: Broad Institute. Publication: Optimized sgRNA design to maximize activity and minimize off-target effects of CRISPR-Cas9. Doench JG, Fusi N, Sullender M, Hegde M, Vaimberg EW, Donovan KF, Smith I, Tothova Z, Wilen C, Orchard R, Virgin HW, Listgarten J, Root DE. Nat Biotechnol. 2016 Jan 18. doi: 10.1038/nbt.3437. PubMed 26780180.
Backbone
  Vector backbone: lentiGuide-Puro
  Backbone manufacturer: Zhang Lab (Addgene plasmid # 52963)
  Vector type: Mammalian Expression, Lentiviral, CRISPR
  Selectable markers: Puromycin
Growth in bacteria
  Bacterial resistance: Ampicillin, 100 μg/mL
  Growth temperature: 37°C
  Growth strain: DH5alpha
  Copy number: High Copy
Gene/Insert
  Gene/Insert name: ROS1 (alt names: ROS1; NM_002944.2)
  gRNA/shRNA sequence: TACACCCCAGTCTACCGCAG
  Species: H. sapiens (human)
  Entrez Gene: ROS1 (a.k.a. MCF3, ROS, c-ros-1)
  Promoter: hU6
  Cloning method: Unknown
  Sequencing primers: 5′ U6-F; 3′ pS2-R
Terms and licenses: Academic/Nonprofit Terms; Industry Terms: Not Available to Industry
Depositor comments: The gRNA was designed to target the following Genbank reference sequence(s): NM_002944.2. Note that this plasmid does NOT contain Cas9. It should be used in conjunction with lentiCas9-Blast (Addgene #52962) or otherwise with cell lines already expressing Cas9. Browse the full kinome gRNA library at http://www.addgene.org/pooled-library/broadgpp-human-kinome/ or visit http://www.broadinstitute.org/rnai/public/ for detailed protocols and information.
How to cite: ROS1 gRNA (BRDN0001147358) was a gift from John Doench & David Root (Addgene plasmid # 75993 ; http://n2t.net/addgene:75993 ; RRID:Addgene_75993)
