[The description below was written by a language model from this plasmid's Addgene catalogue record and pLannotate feature annotations shown in this document.]
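Description:
ROS1 gRNA (BRDN0001147358) is a third-generation lentiviral CRISPR guide plasmid built on the lentiGuide-Puro backbone, carrying a single guide RNA directed against the human receptor tyrosine kinase gene ROS1 (designed against reference transcript NM_002944.2). It is propagated in E. coli as a high-copy plasmid through a ColE1/pUC-type origin with ampicillin resistance (AmpR). The backbone also retains an f1 origin, an SV40 origin and poly(A) signal, and remnants of lac, T7 and T3 cloning-vector elements.

The transfer cassette begins with an RSV promoter fused to a truncated HIV-1 5' LTR, which makes genomic RNA production Tat-independent. This is followed by the Ψ packaging signal with a partial gag region, the Rev response element for Rev-dependent nuclear export, and a cPPT/CTS that aids nuclear import of the viral genome. The cassette ends in a ΔU3 self-inactivating 3' LTR. Within this frame, a human U6 RNA polymerase III promoter drives the ROS1-specific spacer joined to the Streptococcus pyogenes Cas9 guide scaffold. A separate EF-1α promoter, annotated as the core promoter plus intron A, expresses puromycin N-acetyltransferase for selection of transduced mammalian cells. A WPRE downstream enhances transcript expression.

The plasmid does not encode Cas9, so it is meant to be used with a separate Cas9 vector such as lentiCas9-Blast or in cells that already express Cas9. In that setting it can be used for knockout or disruption of ROS1. It is one member of a human kinome guide collection whose guides were chosen using optimized sgRNA design rules intended to maximize on-target activity and reduce off-target effects.
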