Features (pLannotate 1.2.2; 29 found; start..end, strand, type, name):
     14..80      +  CDS            small t antigen (fragment): SV40 (simian virus 40) small t antigen
    106..317     +  promoter       EF-1α core promoter: core promoter for human elongation factor EF-1α
    318..1256    +  intron         EF-1α intron A: intron upstream of the start codon of human EF-1α
   1278..1877    +  CDS            PuroR (fragment): puromycin N-acetyltransferase; pac from Streptomyces; confers resistance to puromycin
   1893..2481    +  misc_feature   WPRE: woodchuck hepatitis virus posttranscriptional regulatory element
   2532..2551    +  misc_feature   cPPT/CTS (fragment): central polypurine tract and central termination sequence of HIV-1
   2553..2786    +  LTR            3' LTR (ΔU3): self-inactivating 3' long terminal repeat (LTR) from HIV-1
   2864..2985    +  polyA_signal   SV40 poly(A) signal: SV40 polyadenylation signal
   3025..3160    +  rep_origin     SV40 ori: SV40 origin of replication
   3181..3199    -  promoter       T7 promoter: promoter for bacteriophage T7 RNA polymerase
   3207..3362    +  CDS            lacZα (fragment): LacZα fragment of β-galactosidase; lacZ fragment
   3367..3795    +  rep_origin     f1 ori (sequence partly withheld): f1 bacteriophage origin of replication; arrow indicates direction of (+) strand synthesis
   3848..3952    +  promoter       AmpR promoter: bla
   3953..4813    +  CDS            AmpR: β-lactamase; bla; confers resistance to ampicillin, carbenicillin, and related antibiotics
   4984..5572    +  rep_origin     ori: high-copy-number ColE1/pMB1/pBR322/pUC origin of replication
   5755..5847    +  CDS            lacI (fragment): lac repressor; lacI; The lac repressor binds to the lac operator to inhibit transcription in E. coli. This inhibition can be relieved by adding lactose or isopropyl-β-D-thiogalactopyranoside (IPTG).
   5860..5881    +  protein_bind   CAP binding site: CAP binding activates transcription in the presence of cAMP. E. coli catabolite activator protein
   5896..5926    +  promoter       lac promoter: promoter for the E. coli lac operon
   5934..5950    +  protein_bind   lac operator: The lac repressor binds to the lac operator to inhibit transcription in E. coli. This inhibition can be relieved by adding lactose or isopropyl-β-D-thiogalactopyranoside (IPTG). lac repressor encoded by lacI
   5995..6013    +  promoter       T3 promoter: promoter for bacteriophage T3 RNA polymerase
   6041..6267    +  promoter       RSV promoter: Rous sarcoma virus enhancer/promoter
   6268..6448    +  LTR            5' LTR (truncated): truncated 5' long terminal repeat (LTR) from HIV-1
   6495..6620    +  misc_feature   HIV-1 Ψ: packaging signal of human immunodeficiency virus type 1
   6604..6967    +  CDS            HIV-1 gag (fragment): gag protein from human immunodeficiency virus 1; gag
   7113..7346    +  misc_feature   RRE: The Rev response element (RRE) of HIV-1 allows for Rev-dependent mRNA export from the nucleus to the cytoplasm.
   7723..7749    +  CDS            Rev (fragment): human immunodeficiency virus 1 (HIV-1) Rev protein; rev; enhances nuclear export of unspliced and incompletely spliced viral mRNAs
   7753..7993    +  promoter       U6 promoter: RNA polymerase III promoter for human U6 snRNA
   8023..8098    +  misc_RNA       gRNA scaffold: guide RNA scaffold for the Streptococcus pyogenes CRISPR/Cas9 system
   8154..8271    +  misc_feature   cPPT/CTS: central polypurine tract and central termination sequence of HIV-1
>Addgene plasmid #75993 | ROS1 gRNA (BRDN0001147358) | addgene full sequence | sequence record 184972 | Addgene Assembled Sequence
CCCGGGTGCAAAGATGGATAAAGTTTTAAACAGAGAGGAATCTTTGCAGCTAATGGACCTTCTAGGTCTT
GAAAGGAGTGGGAATTGGCTCCGGTGCCCGTCAGTGGGCAGAGCGCACATCGCCCACAGTCCCCGAGAAG
TTGGGGGGAGGGGTCGGCAATTGATCCGGTGCCTAGAGAAGGTGGCGCGGGGTAAACTGGGAAAGTGATG
TCGTGTACTGGCTCCGCCTTTTTCCCGAGGGTGGGGGAGAACCGTATATAAGTGCAGTAGTCGCCGTGAA
CGTTCTTTTTCGCAACGGGTTTGCCGCCAGAACACAGGTAAGTGCCGTGTGTGGTTCCCGCGGGCCTGGC
CTCTTTACGGGTTATGGCCCTTGCGTGCCTTGAATTACTTCCACCTGGCTGCAGTACGTGATTCTTGATC
CCGAGCTTCGGGTTGGAAGTGGGTGGGAGAGTTCGAGGCCTTGCGCTTAAGGAGCCCCTTCGCCTCGTGC
TTGAGTTGAGGCCTGGCCTGGGCGCTGGGGCCGCCGCGTGCGAATCTGGTGGCACCTTCGCGCCTGTCTC
GCTGCTTTCGATAAGTCTCTAGCCATTTAAAATTTTTGATGACCTGCTGCGACGCTTTTTTTCTGGCAAG
ATAGTCTTGTAAATGCGGGCCAAGATCTGCACACTGGTATTTCGGTTTTTGGGGCCGCGGGCGGCGACGG
GGCCCGTGCGTCCCAGCGCACATGTTCGGCGAGGCGGGGCCTGCGAGCGCGGCCACCGAGAATCGGACGG
GGGTAGTCTCAAGCTGGCCGGCCTGCTCTGGTGCCTGGCCTCGCGCCGCCGTGTATCGCCCCGCCCTGGG
CGGCAAGGCTGGCCCGGTCGGCACCAGTTGCGTGAGCGGAAAGATGGCCGCTTCCCGGCCCTGCTGCAGG
GAGCTCAAAATGGAGGACGCGGCGCTCGGGAGAGCGGGCGGGTGAGTCACCCACACAAAGGAAAAGGGCC
TTTCCGTCCTCAGCCGTCGCTTCATGTGACTCCACGGAGTACCGGGCGCCGTCCAGGCACCTCGATTAGT
TCTCGAGCTTTTGGAGTACGTCGTCTTTAGGTTGGGGGGAGGGGTTTTATGCGATGGAGTTTCCCCACAC
TGAGTGGGTGGAGACTGAAGTTAGGCCAGCTTGGCACTTGATGTAATTCTCCTTGGAATTTGCCCTTTTT
GAGTTTGGATCTTGGTTCATTCTCAAGCCTCAGACAGTGGTTCAAAGTTTTTTTCTTCCATTTCAGGTGT
CGTGACGTACGGCCACCATGACCGAGTACAAGCCCACGGTGCGCCTCGCCACCCGCGACGACGTCCCCAG
GGCCGTACGCACCCTCGCCGCCGCGTTCGCCGACTACCCCGCCACGCGCCACACCGTCGATCCGGACCGC
CACATCGAGCGGGTCACCGAGCTGCAAGAACTCTTCCTCACGCGCGTCGGGCTCGACATCGGCAAGGTGT
GGGTCGCGGACGACGGCGCCGCCGTGGCGGTCTGGACCACGCCGGAGAGCGTCGAAGCGGGGGCGGTGTT
CGCCGAGATCGGCCCGCGCATGGCCGAGTTGAGCGGTTCCCGGCTGGCCGCGCAGCAACAGATGGAAGGC
CTCCTGGCGCCGCACCGGCCCAAGGAGCCCGCGTGGTTCCTGGCCACCGTCGGAGTCTCGCCCGACCACC
AGGGCAAGGGTCTGGGCAGCGCCGTCGTGCTCCCCGGAGTGGAGGCGGCCGAGCGCGCCGGGGTGCCCGC
CTTCCTGGAGACCTCCGCGCCCCGCAACCTCCCCTTCTACGAGCGGCTCGGCTTCACCGTCACCGCCGAC
GTCGAGGTGCCCGAAGGACCGCGCACCTGGTGCATGACCCGCAAGCCCGGTGCCTGAACGCGTTAAGTCG
ACAATCAACCTCTGGATTACAAAATTTGTGAAAGATTGACTGGTATTCTTAACTATGTTGCTCCTTTTAC
GCTATGTGGATACGCTGCTTTAATGCCTTTGTATCATGCTATTGCTTCCCGTATGGCTTTCATTTTCTCC
TCCTTGTATAAATCCTGGTTGCTGTCTCTTTATGAGGAGTTGTGGCCCGTTGTCAGGCAACGTGGCGTGG
TGTGCACTGTGTTTGCTGACGCAACCCCCACTGGTTGGGGCATTGCCACCACCTGTCAGCTCCTTTCCGG
GACTTTCGCTTTCCCCCTCCCTATTGCCACGGCGGAACTCATCGCCGCCTGCCTTGCCCGCTGCTGGACA
GGGGCTCGGCTGTTGGGCACTGACAATTCCGTGGTGTTGTCGGGGAAATCATCGTCCTTTCCTTGGCTGC
TCGCCTGTGTTGCCACCTGGATTCTGCGCGGGACGTCCTTCTGCTACGTCCCTTCGGCCCTCAATCCAGC
GGACCTTCCTTCCCGCGGCCTGCTGCCGGCTCTGCGGCCTCTTCCGCGTCTTCGCCTTCGCCCTCAGACG
AGTCGGATCTCCCTTTGGGCCGCCTCCCCGCGTCGACTTTAAGACCAATGACTTACAAGGCAGCTGTAGA
TCTTAGCCACTTTTTAAAAGAAAAGGGGGGACTGGAAGGGCTAATTCACTCCCAACGAAGACAAGATCTG
CTTTTTGCTTGTACTGGGTCTCTCTGGTTAGACCAGATCTGAGCCTGGGAGCTCTCTGGCTAACTAGGGA
ACCCACTGCTTAAGCCTCAATAAAGCTTGCCTTGAGTGCTTCAAGTAGTGTGTGCCCGTCTGTTGTGTGA
CTCTGGTAACTAGAGATCCCTCAGACCCTTTTAGTCAGTGTGGAAAATCTCTAGCAGTACGTATAGTAGT
TCATGTCATCTTATTATTCAGTATTTATAACTTGCAAAGAAATGAATATCAGAGAGTGAGAGGAACTTGT
TTATTGCAGCTTATAATGGTTACAAATAAAGCAATAGCATCACAAATTTCACAAATAAAGCATTTTTTTC
ACTGCATTCTAGTTGTGGTTTGTCCAAACTCATCAATGTATCTTATCATGTCTGGCTCTAGCTATCCCGC
CCCTAACTCCGCCCATCCCGCCCCTAACTCCGCCCAGTTCCGCCCATTCTCCGCCCCATGGCTGACTAAT
TTTTTTTATTTATGCAGAGGCCGAGGCCGCCTCGGCCTCTGAGCTATTCCAGAAGTAGTGAGGAGGCTTT
TTTGGAGGCCTAGGGACGTACCCAATTCGCCCTATAGTGAGTCGTATTACGCGCGCTCACTGGCCGTCGT
TTTACAACGTCGTGACTGGGAAAACCCTGGCGTTACCCAACTTAATCGCCTTGCAGCACATCCCCCTTTC
GCCAGCTGGCGTAATAGCGAAGAGGCCCGCACCGATCGCCCTTCCCAACAGTTGCGCAGCCTGAATGGCG
AATGGG
[124 nt withheld, positions 3367-3490]
C
[91 nt withheld, positions 3492-3582]
A
[49 nt withheld, positions 3584-3632]
CCTTTGACGTTGGAGTCCACGTTCTTT
[37 nt withheld, positions 3660-3696]
ACCCTATCTCGGTCTATTCTTTTGATTTATAAGGGATTTTGCCGATTTCGGCCTATTGGTTAAAAAATGA
GCTGATTTAACAAAAATTTAACGCGAATTTTAACAAAATATTAACGCTTACAATTTAGGTGGCACTTTTC
GGGGAAATGTGCGCGGAACCCCTATTTGTTTATTTTTCTAAATACATTCAAATATGTATCCGCTCATGAG
ACAATAACCCTGATAAATGCTTCAATAATATTGAAAAAGGAAGAGTATGAGTATTCAACATTTCCGTGTC
GCCCTTATTCCCTTTTTTGCGGCATTTTGCCTTCCTGTTTTTGCTCACCCAGAAACGCTGGTGAAAGTAA
AAGATGCTGAAGATCAGTTGGGTGCACGAGTGGGTTACATCGAACTGGATCTCAACAGCGGTAAGATCCT
TGAGAGTTTTCGCCCCGAAGAACGTTTTCCAATGATGAGCACTTTTAAAGTTCTGCTATGTGGCGCGGTA
TTATCCCGTATTGACGCCGGGCAAGAGCAACTCGGTCGCCGCATACACTATTCTCAGAATGACTTGGTTG
AGTACTCACCAGTCACAGAAAAGCATCTTACGGATGGCATGACAGTAAGAGAATTATGCAGTGCTGCCAT
AACCATGAGTGATAACACTGCGGCCAACTTACTTCTGACAACGATCGGAGGACCGAAGGAGCTAACCGCT
TTTTTGCACAACATGGGGGATCATGTAACTCGCCTTGATCGTTGGGAACCGGAGCTGAATGAAGCCATAC
CAAACGACGAGCGTGACACCACGATGCCTGTAGCAATGGCAACAACGTTGCGCAAACTATTAACTGGCGA
ACTACTTACTCTAGCTTCCCGGCAACAATTAATAGACTGGATGGAGGCGGATAAAGTTGCAGGACCACTT
CTGCGCTCGGCCCTTCCGGCTGGCTGGTTTATTGCTGATAAATCTGGAGCCGGTGAGCGTGGGTCTCGCG
GTATCATTGCAGCACTGGGGCCAGATGGTAAGCCCTCCCGTATCGTAGTTATCTACACGACGGGGAGTCA
GGCAACTATGGATGAACGAAATAGACAGATCGCTGAGATAGGTGCCTCACTGATTAAGCATTGGTAACTG
TCAGACCAAGTTTACTCATATATACTTTAGATTGATTTAAAACTTCATTTTTAATTTAAAAGGATCTAGG
TGAAGATCCTTTTTGATAATCTCATGACCAAAATCCCTTAACGTGAGTTTTCGTTCCACTGAGCGTCAGA
CCCCGTAGAAAAGATCAAAGGATCTTCTTGAGATCCTTTTTTTCTGCGCGTAATCTGCTGCTTGCAAACA
AAAAAACCACCGCTACCAGCGGTGGTTTGTTTGCCGGATCAAGAGCTACCAACTCTTTTTCCGAAGGTAA
CTGGCTTCAGCAGAGCGCAGATACCAAATACTGTTCTTCTAGTGTAGCCGTAGTTAGGCCACCACTTCAA
GAACTCTGTAGCACCGCCTACATACCTCGCTCTGCTAATCCTGTTACCAGTGGCTGCTGCCAGTGGCGAT
AAGTCGTGTCTTACCGGGTTGGACTCAAGACGATAGTTACCGGATAAGGCGCAGCGGTCGGGCTGAACGG
GGGGTTCGTGCACACAGCCCAGCTTGGAGCGAACGACCTACACCGAACTGAGATACCTACAGCGTGAGCT
ATGAGAAAGCGCCACGCTTCCCGAAGGGAGAAAGGCGGACAGGTATCCGGTAAGCGGCAGGGTCGGAACA
GGAGAGCGCACGAGGGAGCTTCCAGGGGGAAACGCCTGGTATCTTTATAGTCCTGTCGGGTTTCGCCACC
TCTGACTTGAGCGTCGATTTTTGTGATGCTCGTCAGGGGGGCGGAGCCTATGGAAAAACGCCAGCAACGC
GGCCTTTTTACGGTTCCTGGCCTTTTGCTGGCCTTTTGCTCACATGTTCTTTCCTGCGTTATCCCCTGAT
TCTGTGGATAACCGTATTACCGCCTTTGAGTGAGCTGATACCGCTCGCCGCAGCCGAACGACCGAGCGCA
GCGAGTCAGTGAGCGAGGAAGCGGAAGAGCGCCCAATACGCAAACCGCCTCTCCCCGCGCGTTGGCCGAT
TCATTAATGCAGCTGGCACGACAGGTTTCCCGACTGGAAAGCGGGCAGTGAGCGCAACGCAATTAATGTG
AGTTAGCTCACTCATTAGGCACCCCAGGCTTTACACTTTATGCTTCCGGCTCGTATGTTGTGTGGAATTG
TGAGCGGATAACAATTTCACACAGGAAACAGCTATGACCATGATTACGCCAAGCGCGCAATTAACCCTCA
CTAAAGGGAACAAAAGCTGGAGCTGCAAGCTTAATGTAGTCTTATGCAATACTCTTGTAGTCTTGCAACA
TGGTAACGATGAGTTAGCAACATGCCTTACAAGGAGAGAAAAAGCACCGTGCATGCCGATTGGTGGAAGT
AAGGTGGTACGATCGTGCCTTATTAGGAAGGCAACAGACGGGTCTGACATGGATTGGACGAACCACTGAA
TTGCCGCATTGCAGAGATATTGTATTTAAGTGCCTAGCTCGATACATAAACGGGTCTCTCTGGTTAGACC
AGATCTGAGCCTGGGAGCTCTCTGGCTAACTAGGGAACCCACTGCTTAAGCCTCAATAAAGCTTGCCTTG
AGTGCTTCAAGTAGTGTGTGCCCGTCTGTTGTGTGACTCTGGTAACTAGAGATCCCTCAGACCCTTTTAG
TCAGTGTGGAAAATCTCTAGCAGTGGCGCCCGAACAGGGACTTGAAAGCGAAAGGGAAACCAGAGGAGCT
CTCTCGACGCAGGACTCGGCTTGCTGAAGCGCGCACGGCAAGAGGCGAGGGGCGGCGACTGGTGAGTACG
CCAAAAATTTTGACTAGCGGAGGCTAGAAGGAGAGAGATGGGTGCGAGAGCGTCAGTATTAAGCGGGGGA
GAATTAGATCGCGATGGGAAAAAATTCGGTTAAGGCCAGGGGGAAAGAAAAAATATAAATTAAAACATAT
AGTATGGGCAAGCAGGGAGCTAGAACGATTCGCAGTTAATCCTGGCCTGTTAGAAACATCAGAAGGCTGT
AGACAAATACTGGGACAGCTACAACCATCCCTTCAGACAGGATCAGAAGAACTTAGATCATTATATAATA
CAGTAGCAACCCTCTATTGTGTGCATCAAAGGATAGAGATAAAAGACACCAAGGAAGCTTTAGACAAGAT
AGAGGAAGAGCAAAACAAAAGTAAGACCACCGCACAGCAAGCGGCCGCTGATCTTCAGACCTGGAGGAGG
AGATATGAGGGACAATTGGAGAAGTGAATTATATAAATATAAAGTAGTAAAAATTGAACCATTAGGAGTA
GCACCCACCAAGGCAAAGAGAAGAGTGGTGCAGAGAGAAAAAAGAGCAGTGGGAATAGGAGCTTTGTTCC
TTGGGTTCTTGGGAGCAGCAGGAAGCACTATGGGCGCAGCGTCAATGACGCTGACGGTACAGGCCAGACA
ATTATTGTCTGGTATAGTGCAGCAGCAGAACAATTTGCTGAGGGCTATTGAGGCGCAACAGCATCTGTTG
CAACTCACAGTCTGGGGCATCAAGCAGCTCCAGGCAAGAATCCTGGCTGTGGAAAGATACCTAAAGGATC
AACAGCTCCTGGGGATTTGGGGTTGCTCTGGAAAACTCATTTGCACCACTGCTGTGCCTTGGAATGCTAG
TTGGAGTAATAAATCTCTGGAACAGATTTGGAATCACACGACCTGGATGGAGTGGGACAGAGAAATTAAC
AATTACACAAGCTTAATACACTCCTTAATTGAAGAATCGCAAAACCAGCAAGAAAAGAATGAACAAGAAT
TATTGGAATTAGATAAATGGGCAAGTTTGTGGAATTGGTTTAACATAACAAATTGGCTGTGGTATATAAA
ATTATTCATAATGATAGTAGGAGGCTTGGTAGGTTTAAGAATAGTTTTTGCTGTACTTTCTATAGTGAAT
AGAGTTAGGCAGGGATATTCACCATTATCGTTTCAGACCCACCTCCCAACCCCGAGGGGACCCAGAGAGG
GCCTATTTCCCATGATTCCTTCATATTTGCATATACGATACAAGGCTGTTAGAGAGATAATTAGAATTAA
TTTGACTGTAAACACAAAGATATTAGTACAAAATACGTGACGTAGAAAGTAATAATTTCTTGGGTAGTTT
GCAGTTTTAAAATTATGTTTTAAAATGGACTATCATATGCTTACCGTAACTTGAAAGTATTTCGATTTCT
TGGCTTTATATATCTTGTGGAAAGGACGAAACACCGTACACCCCAGTCTACCGCAGGTTTTAGAGCTAGA
AATAGCAAGTTAAAATAAGGCTAGTCCGTTATCAACTTGAAAAAGTGGCACCGAGTCGGTGCTTTTTTAA
GCTTGGCGTAACTAGATCTTGAGACAAATGGCAGTATTCATCCACAATTTTAAAAGAAAAGGGGGGATTG
GGGGGTACAGTGCAGGGGAAAGAATAGTAGACATAATAGCAACAGACATACAAACTAAAGAATTACAAAA
ACAAATTACAAAAATTCAAAATTTTCGGGTTTATTACAGGGACAGCAGAGATCCACTTTGGCGCCGGCTC
GAGGGGG
