>Addgene plasmid #75993 | ROS1 gRNA (BRDN0001147358) | depositor partial sequence | sequence record 143453 | Target Sequence
TACACCCCAGTCTACCGCAG
