>Addgene plasmid #75993 | ROS1 gRNA (BRDN0001147358) | addgene partial sequence | sequence record 184971 | hU6-F
ACGTAGAAAGTAATAATTTCTTGGGTAGTTTGCAGTTTTAAAATTATGTTTTAAAATGGACTATCATATG
CTTACCGTAACTTGAAAGTATTTCGATTTCTTGGCTTTATATATCTTGTGGAAAGGACGAAACACCGTAC
ACCCCAGTCTACCGCAGGTTTTAGAGCTAGAAATAGCAAGTTAAAATAAGGCTAGTCCGTTATCAACTTG
AAAAAGTGGCACCGAGTCGGTGCTTTTTTAAGCTTGGCGTAACTAGATCTTGAGACAAATGGCAGTATTC
ATCCACAATTTTAAAAGAAAAGGGGGGATTGGGGGGTACAGTGCAGGGGAAAGAATAGTAGACATAATAG
CAACAGACATACAAACTAAAGAATTACAAAAACAAATTACAAAAATTCAAAATTTTCGGGTTTATTACAG
GGACAGCAGAGATCCACTTTGGCGCCGGCTCGAGGGGGCCCGGGTGCAAAGATGGATAAAGTTTTAAACA
GAGAGGAATCTTTGCAGCTAATGGACCTTCTAGGTCTTGAAAGGAGTGGGAATTGGCTCCGGTGCCCGTC
AGTGGGCAGA
